Addgene plasmid #70265: pMXs-C3orf17-gfp
Purpose: Expresses C3orf17 in mammalian cells with GFP reporter.
Depositing lab: David Sabatini. Depositing organization: Whitehead Institute for Biomedical Research. Publication: Identification and characterization of essential genes in the human genome. Wang T, Birsoy K, Hughes NW, Krupczak KM, Post Y, Wei JJ, Lander ES, Sabatini DM. Science. 2015 Oct 15. pii: aac7041. 10.1126/science.aac7041 PubMed 26472758.
Backbone
  Vector backbone: pMXs
  Vector type: Mammalian Expression, Retroviral
  Selectable markers: Blasticidin
Growth in bacteria
  Bacterial resistance: Ampicillin, 100 μg/mL
  Growth temperature: 37°C
  Growth strain: NEB Stable
  Copy number: Unknown
Gene/Insert
  Gene/Insert name: C3orf17
  Species: H. sapiens (human)
  Entrez Gene: NEPRO (a.k.a. C3orf17, NET17)
  Tag / fusion protein: GFP (C terminal on insert)
Terms and licenses: Academic/Nonprofit Terms; Industry Terms: Not Available to Industry
How to cite: pMXs-C3orf17-gfp was a gift from David Sabatini (Addgene plasmid # 70265 ; http://n2t.net/addgene:70265 ; RRID:Addgene_70265)
