[The description below was written by a language model from this plasmid's Addgene catalogue record.]
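Description:
pMXs-C3orf17-gfp is a retroviral mammalian expression plasmid built on the pMXs backbone, a Moloney murine leukemia virus-derived vector family in which the cargo sits between viral long terminal repeats together with a packaging signal. When such a plasmid is introduced into a packaging cell line, the resulting RNA is encapsidated into retroviral particles, and transduction of target cells leads to stable integration of the cassette. In pMXs-type vectors the insert is generally transcribed from the 5' LTR, although the record does not explicitly state the promoter and no feature table is available to confirm the exact element layout. The plasmid is propagated in bacteria under ampicillin selection, and blasticidin is listed as the selectable marker for transduced mammalian cells. The copy number is recorded as unknown.

The insert is human C3orf17, now designated NEPRO (also known as NET17), carrying GFP at the C terminus. The catalogue describes GFP both as a reporter and as a C-terminal tag on the insert. This indicates a fusion protein whose fluorescence can report expression and, in principle, the subcellular localization of the gene product. The construct was deposited in connection with a study that identified and characterized essential genes in the human genome. This points to its use for stable expression and visualization of a poorly characterized open reading frame that emerged from that work. The record gives no detail on the specific experiments, linker sequences or isoform used.
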