>Addgene plasmid #70265 | pMXs-C3orf17-gfp | depositor partial sequence | sequence record 126521 | RTVfor
CTAGACTGCCGGATCTAGCTAGTTAATTAAGCCACCATGATGGCTGCGGTGCCGCCGGGCCTGGAGCCGT
GGAACCGTGTGAGAATCCCTAAGGCGGGGAACCGCAGCGCAGTGACAGTGCAGAACCCCGGCGCGGCCCT
TGACCTTTGCATTGCAGCTGTAATTAAAGAATGCCATCTCGTCATACTGTCGCTGAAGAGCCAAACCTTA
GATGCAGAAACAGATGTGTTATGTGCAGTCCTTTACAGCAATCACAACAGAATGGGCCGCCACAAACCCC
ATTTGGCCCTCAAACAGGTTGAGCAATGTTTAAAGCGTTTGAAAAACATGAATTTGGAGGGCTCAATTCA
AGACCTGTTTGAGTTGTTTTCTTCCAATGAAAATCAGCCCTTAACTACCAAAGTATGTGTTGTCCCCAGT
CAGCCAGTGGTGGAGTTGGTGTTGATGAAGGTTTTGGGAGCCTGCAAGTTGTTGCTCCGCTTGTTGGACT
GCTGCTGCAAAACTTTTCTTTTGACTGTGAAACATCTAGGTTTGCAAGAGTTCATTATTTTAAACCTTGT
GATGGTTGGGCTGGTGAGCAGGTTATGGGTTCTCTATAAAGGTGTCTTAAAAAGGTTGATTTTGTTATAT
GAGCCTTTGTTTGGATTGCTTCAAGAGGTCGCTAGGATTCAACCAATGCCTTACTTCAAAGATTTTACCT
TTCCTTCTGATATCACTGAATTTTTAGGACAGCCATATTTTGAAGCCTTTAAGAAAAAAATGCCTATAGC
TTTTGCAGCTAAAGGAATAAATAAATTGCT
