>Addgene plasmid #70265 | pMXs-C3orf17-gfp | addgene partial sequence | sequence record 128301 | EGFP-N 5'-CGTCGCCGTCCAGCTCGACCAG-3'
GCTCCTCGCCCTTGCTCACCATGCCTGCACCGCCTCCACCGCCTCCTGCAACTCCCATTAAAGCAAAAAT
ATCATCAATGTCATCTGTCTCCTTAATGGTTCCTGATGTACTGTTTTTATTTATTTGCATCACCGTCCAC
GAATCAGTTTCATTTTCATGGATGCCTCTAAGATTTTCATGAATCATTTTCTCCTTAGTTTGTATGACAG
GCATTGAAACTCCACTATTCAAGAGCTGCTTACTGTTAGGGTAGAGATCAGTTCTATGCACAGTACAGTG
TGAGAGTCTCCACTTAGCACTGGTATCTGTAGCACTCTTCCGAGTCCCTTGAGAGAACTGCTGAATTTCC
CTTAAAAGAGTCGACTGCAACTTTCTCTGTGGTTTCCTTTGTCTCCGTAAAAATTTATTCTGTGATCTTC
TCTGTCTCAGATGATGCTTTGAAGTTTTGATACCTGAGCCACGAAGAAGGTGGTTGCAAATAGACGTTTT
TATGCACTCTAGTTTCTTTGGCAAACTAGTACCTTGAGCTTCCAGATGTTTAAGCCGGTTGCTTTTAAGA
AGTTTGTTACCCAGAAAAATGGCCTGAGCCTTGAGTTTTTTGCTCCTGCACCATACAACTGCCATCTGGA
TTTCTTCAGAAAGTTGTGTGAAGGACTCAGCCTCTCGGAATCTTTGCACAAAACTTTTGGCATGAGGAGT
TCCTATCACTTTCTGAGAAGAATACTTGGTTGTCTTTAGTCTGGATTGAGAACATTTAAAATCAAAACTG
GTCTCCTGAGTAGCTTTGTGTTTCAGCTGGTTGCAGAAAGCCCTCACATCAAATTCTGATGACTCTTCTT
TGAAGACTCTCTTATTCTTTACTGGCTGTCCAAGATCCACATTATTCTGTACATTGATCTTCATTTGTTT
AGCTTTTTTTGAAATTCCAAGCAAGGTTTCTTCACTGGCTCTTGGTGACTGCTCATTTATTAAAAACAGT
TTATTTAGCAATTTATTTATTCCTTTAGCTGCAAAAGCTATAGGCATTTTTTTCTTAAAGGCTTCAAAAT
ATGGCTGTCCTAAAAATTCAGTGA
