>Addgene plasmid #70265 | pMXs-C3orf17-gfp | addgene partial sequence | sequence record 129241 | pMX-S1811 5'-GACGGCATCGCAGCTTGGATACAC-3'
GCTGCCGACCCCGGGGGTGGACCATCCTCTAGACTGCCGGATCTAGCTAGTTAATTAAGCCACCATGATG
GCTGCGGTGCCGCCGGGCCTGGAGCCGTGGAACCGTGTGAGAATCCCTAAGGCGGGGAACCGCAGCGCAG
TGACAGTGCAGAACCCCGGCGCGGCCCTTGACCTTTGCATTGCAGCTGTAATTAAAGAATGCCATCTCGT
CATACTGTCGCTGAAGAGCCAAACCTTAGATGCAGAAACAGATGTGTTATGTGCAGTCCTTTACAGCAAT
CACAACAGAATGGGCCGCCACAAACCCCATTTGGCCCTCAAACAGGTTGAGCAATGTTTAAAGCGTTTGA
AAAACATGAATTTGGAGGGCTCAATTCAAGACCTGTTTGAGTTGTTTTCTTCCAATGAAAATCAGCCCTT
AACTACCAAAGTATGTGTTGTCCCCAGTCAGCCAGTGGTGGAGTTGGTGTTGATGAAGGTTTTGGGAGCC
TGCAAGTTGTTGCTCCGCTTGTTGGACTGCTGCTGCAAAACTTTTCTTTTGACTGTGAAACATCTAGGTT
TGCAAGAGTTCATTATTTTAAACCTTGTGATGGTTGGGCTGGTGAGCAGGTTATGGGTTCTCTATAAAGG
TGTCTTAAAAAGGTTGATTTTGTTATATGAGCCTTTGTTTGGATTGCTTCAAGAGGTCGCTAGGATTCAA
CCAATGCCTTACTTCAAAGATTTTACCTTTCCTTCTGATATCACTGAATTTTTAGGACAGCCATATTTTG
AAGCCTTTAAGAAAAAAATGCCTATAGCTTTTGCAGCTAAAGGAATAAATAAATTGCTAAATAAACTGTT
TTTAATAAATGAGCAGTCACCAAGAGCCAGTGAAGAAACCTTGCTTGGAATTTCAAAAAAAGCTAAACAA
ATGAAGATCAATGTACAGAATAATGTGGATCTTGGACAGCCAGTAAAGAATAAGAGAGTCTTCAAAGAAG
AGTCATCAGAATTTGATGTGAGGGCTTTCTGCAACCAGCTGAAACACAAAGCTACTCAGGAGACCAGTTT
TGATTTTAAATGTTCTCA
